Addgene plasmid #174018: pDB4946
Purpose: pDUAL plasmid expressing Pil1-mCherry-Atg14 from 41nmt1 promoter
Depositing lab: Li-Lin Du. Depositing organization: National Institute of Biological Sciences, Beijing. Publication: Visual detection of binary, ternary and quaternary protein interactions in fission yeast using a Pil1 co-tethering assay. Yu ZQ, Liu XM, Zhao D, Xu DD, Du LL. J Cell Sci. 2021 Oct 1;134(19):jcs258774. doi: 10.1242/jcs.258774. Epub 2021 Oct 12. PubMed 34499173.
Backbone
  Vector backbone: pDUAL-41nmt1-Pil1-mCherry
  Backbone manufacturer: Li-Lin Du's lab
  Backbone size w/o insert (bp): 11000
  Modifications to backbone: BglII to digest the vector and insert Atg14 into it
  Vector type: Yeast Expression
  Selectable markers: LEU1, URA4
Growth in bacteria
  Bacterial resistance: Ampicillin, 100 μg/mL
  Growth temperature: 37°C
  Growth strain: DH5alpha
  Copy number: Unknown
Gene/Insert
  Gene/Insert name: Atg14 (alt name: SPAC25A8.02)
  Species: S. pombe (fission yeast)
  Insert size (bp): 1173
  GenBank ID: NP_593618.1
  Entrez Gene: atg14 (a.k.a. SPOM_SPAC25A8.02)
  Promoter: 41nmt1
  Tag / fusion protein: Pil1, mCherry, Atg14 (C terminal on backbone)
  Cloning method: Gibson Cloning
  Sequencing primers: 5′ CTGTACAAGggtagatctATGCTGCATGTCAATAAATGC; 3′ AAGTGGCGCGCCagatctTCATGAAATAAGCTGATATGG
Terms and licenses: Academic/Nonprofit Terms; Industry Terms: Not Available to Industry
Depositor comments: Visit https://www.biorxiv.org/content/10.1101/2021.04.13.439745v1 for the preprint.
How to cite: pDB4946 was a gift from Li-Lin Du (Addgene plasmid # 174018 ; http://n2t.net/addgene:174018 ; RRID:Addgene_174018)
