[The description below was written by a language model from this plasmid's Addgene catalogue record and pLannotate feature annotations shown in this document.]
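Description:
pDB4946 is a fission yeast (Schizosaccharomyces pombe) expression plasmid of about 12 kb, built on a pDUAL-41nmt1-Pil1-mCherry backbone. In E. coli it is maintained by a high-copy ColE1/pUC-type origin and selected with ampicillin through the β-lactamase gene; an f1 origin and remnants of lac/pUC cloning sequences are also annotated. For yeast, the vector carries the S. pombe ars1 autonomously replicating sequence and the ura4 marker, flanked by two separate fragments of leu1. This layout is characteristic of pDUAL vectors. They can be kept as episomes under uracil selection, or linearised so that the ars1-ura4 segment is lost and the leu1 fragments direct integration at the chromosomal leu1 locus, with leucine prototrophy as the selection. The record lists both LEU1 and URA4 as selectable markers.

The payload is a single open reading frame encoding a three-part fusion: the eisosome protein Pil1, then the red fluorescent protein mCherry, then full-length S. pombe Atg14 (SPAC25A8.02), a subunit of the autophagy-specific Vps34 PI3-kinase complex I. Atg14 was inserted by Gibson assembly at a BglII site downstream of mCherry. Expression is driven by the 41nmt1 promoter, the attenuated, medium-strength version of the thiamine-repressible nmt1 promoter; the automated annotation labels it as wild-type nmt1. Transcription ends at the S. cerevisiae ADH1 terminator.

According to the associated publication, the construct belongs to a Pil1 co-tethering assay for visually detecting protein interactions. Fusion to Pil1 presumably tethers Atg14 as bait to Pil1-containing structures marked by mCherry, so that interacting partners carrying a different fluorescent tag can be scored by colocalisation in live cells.
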