Features (pLannotate 1.2.2; 23 found; start..end, strand, type, name):
     72..176     +  promoter       AmpR promoter: bla
    177..1037    +  CDS            AmpR: β-lactamase; bla; confers resistance to ampicillin, carbenicillin, and related antibiotics
   1208..1796    +  rep_origin     ori: high-copy-number ColE1/pMB1/pBR322/pUC origin of replication
   1979..2071    +  CDS            lacI (fragment): lac repressor; lacI; The lac repressor binds to the lac operator to inhibit transcription in E. coli. This inhibition can be relieved by adding lactose or isopropyl-β-D-thiogalactopyranoside (IPTG).
   2084..2105    +  protein_bind   CAP binding site: CAP binding activates transcription in the presence of cAMP. E. coli catabolite activator protein
   2120..2150    +  promoter       lac promoter: promoter for the E. coli lac operon
   2154..2176    +  protein_bind   lac operator (fragment): The lac repressor binds to the lac operator to inhibit transcription in E. coli. This inhibition can be relieved by adding lactose or isopropyl-β-D-thiogalactopyranoside (IPTG). lac repressor encoded by lacI
   2211..2233    -  misc_feature   MCS (fragment): pUC18/19 multiple cloning site
   2259..3410    +  promoter       nmt1 promoter: wild-type nmt1 promoter from Schizosaccharomyces pombe, conferring strong thiamine-repressible expression
   3423..4475    +  CDS            pil1: PIL1_SCHPO - Experimental evidence at protein level: Swiss-Prot protein existence level 1. Negative regulator of cell wall integrity (CWI) in unstressed cells, probably by inhibiting protein kinase ksg1/ppk21 activity and regulating their downstream CWI pathways pck2-MAP kinase pathway and protein kinase gad8 pathway. Activity may be regulated by the transient increase of sphingolipid long chain bases (LCBs) during heat stress (By similarity). From Schizosaccharomyces pombe (strain 972 / ATCC 24843) (Fission yeast).
   4482..5189    +  CDS            mCherry: mCherry is a basic (constitutively fluorescent) red fluorescent protein published in 2004, derived from Discosoma sp.. It is reported to be a very rapidly-maturing monomer with low acid sensitivity.
   5199..6368    +  CDS            atg14: ATG14_SCHPO - Experimental evidence at protein level: Swiss-Prot protein existence level 1. Required for cytoplasm to vacuole transport (Cvt) and autophagy as a part of the autophagy-specific vps34 PI3-kinase complex I. This complex is essential to recruit the atg8-phosphatidylinositol conjugate and the atg12-atg5 conjugate to the preautophagosomal structure. Atg14 mediates the specific binding of the vps34 PI3-kinase complex I to the preautophagosomal structure (PAS) (By similarity). From Schizosaccharomyces pombe (strain 972 / ATCC 24843) (Fission yeast).
   6398..6585    +  terminator     ADH1 terminator: S. cerevisiae ADH1; transcription terminator for the S. cerevisiae alcohol dehydrogenase 1 (ADH1) gene
   7332..7853    +  CDS            leu1 (fragment): LEU3_SCHPO - Experimental evidence at protein level: Swiss-Prot protein existence level 1. Catalyzes the oxidation of 3-carboxy-2-hydroxy-4- methylpentanoate (3-isopropylmalate) to 3-carboxy-4-methyl-2- oxopentanoate. The product decarboxylates to 4-methyl-2 oxopentanoate. From Schizosaccharomyces pombe (strain 972 / ATCC 24843) (Fission yeast).
   8249..9043    -  CDS            S. pombe ura4: orotidine 5'-phosphate decarboxylase, required for uracil biosynthesis; Schizosaccharomyces pombe ura4
   9652..10435   -  rep_origin     ars1: Schizosaccharomyces pombe autonomously replicating sequence ars1
  10596..10661   +  CDS            hus5 (fragment): UBC9_SCHPO - Also known as ubc9. Experimental evidence at protein level: Swiss-Prot protein existence level 1. Catalyzes the covalent attachment of ubiquitin-like protein SUMO/Smt3 to other proteins. Required for efficient recovery from DNA damage or S-phase arrest and normal mitosis. This may be as part of a checkpoint independent recovery process. From Schizosaccharomyces pombe (strain 972 / ATCC 24843) (Fission yeast).
  10753..11151   +  CDS            leu1 (fragment): LEU3_SCHPO - Experimental evidence at protein level: Swiss-Prot protein existence level 1. Catalyzes the oxidation of 3-carboxy-2-hydroxy-4- methylpentanoate (3-isopropylmalate) to 3-carboxy-4-methyl-2- oxopentanoate. The product decarboxylates to 4-methyl-2 oxopentanoate. From Schizosaccharomyces pombe (strain 972 / ATCC 24843) (Fission yeast).
  11154..11311   +  CDS            lacZα (fragment): LacZα fragment of β-galactosidase; lacZ fragment
  11317..11368   -  misc_feature   bom (fragment): basis of mobility region from pBR322
  11387..11842   +  rep_origin     f1 ori (sequence partly withheld): f1 bacteriophage origin of replication; arrow indicates direction of (+) strand synthesis
  11843..11892   -  misc_feature   bom (fragment): basis of mobility region from pBR322
  11994..12029   -  CDS            rop (fragment): Rop protein, which maintains plasmids at low copy number; rop
>Addgene plasmid #174018 | pDB4946 | addgene full sequence | sequence record 341698 | Addgene NGS Result
TATTTTTATAGGTTAATGTCATGATAATAATGGTTTCTTAGACGTCAGGTGGCACTTTTCGGGGAAATGT
GCGCGGAACCCCTATTTGTTTATTTTTCTAAATACATTCAAATATGTATCCGCTCATGAGACAATAACCC
TGATAAATGCTTCAATAATATTGAAAAAGGAAGAGTATGAGTATTCAACATTTCCGTGTCGCCCTTATTC
CCTTTTTTGCGGCATTTTGCCTTCCTGTTTTTGCTCACCCAGAAACGCTGGTGAAAGTAAAAGATGCTGA
AGATCAGTTGGGTGCACGAGTGGGTTACATCGAACTGGATCTCAACAGCGGTAAGATCCTTGAGAGTTTT
CGCCCCGAAGAACGTTTTCCAATGATGAGCACTTTTAAAGTTCTGCTATGTGGCGCGGTATTATCCCGTA
TTGACGCCGGGCAAGAGCAACTCGGTCGCCGCATACACTATTCTCAGAATGACTTGGTTGAGTACTCACC
AGTCACAGAAAAGCATCTTACGGATGGCATGACAGTAAGAGAATTATGCAGTGCTGCCATAACCATGAGT
GATAACACTGCGGCCAACTTACTTCTGACAACGATCGGAGGACCGAAGGAGCTAACCGCTTTTTTGCACA
ACATGGGGGATCATGTAACTCGCCTTGATCGTTGGGAACCGGAGCTGAATGAAGCCATACCAAACGACGA
GCGTGACACCACGATGCCTGTAGCAATGGCAACAACGTTGCGCAAACTATTAACTGGCGAACTACTTACT
CTAGCTTCCCGGCAACAATTAATAGACTGGATGGAGGCGGATAAAGTTGCAGGACCACTTCTGCGCTCGG
CCCTTCCGGCTGGCTGGTTTATTGCTGATAAATCTGGAGCCGGTGAGCGTGGGTCTCGCGGTATCATTGC
AGCACTGGGGCCAGATGGTAAGCCCTCCCGTATCGTAGTTATCTACACGACGGGGAGTCAGGCAACTATG
GATGAACGAAATAGACAGATCGCTGAGATAGGTGCCTCACTGATTAAGCATTGGTAACTGTCAGACCAAG
TTTACTCATATATACTTTAGATTGATTTAAAACTTCATTTTTAATTTAAAAGGATCTAGGTGAAGATCCT
TTTTGATAATCTCATGACCAAAATCCCTTAACGTGAGTTTTCGTTCCACTGAGCGTCAGACCCCGTAGAA
AAGATCAAAGGATCTTCTTGAGATCCTTTTTTTCTGCGCGTAATCTGCTGCTTGCAAACAAAAAAACCAC
CGCTACCAGCGGTGGTTTGTTTGCCGGATCAAGAGCTACCAACTCTTTTTCCGAAGGTAACTGGCTTCAG
CAGAGCGCAGATACCAAATACTGTTCTTCTAGTGTAGCCGTAGTTAGGCCACCACTTCAAGAACTCTGTA
GCACCGCCTACATACCTCGCTCTGCTAATCCTGTTACCAGTGGCTGCTGCCAGTGGCGATAAGTCGTGTC
TTACCGGGTTGGACTCAAGACGATAGTTACCGGATAAGGCGCAGCGGTCGGGCTGAACGGGGGGTTCGTG
CACACAGCCCAGCTTGGAGCGAACGACCTACACCGAACTGAGATACCTACAGCGTGAGCTATGAGAAAGC
GCCACGCTTCCCGAAGGGAGAAAGGCGGACAGGTATCCGGTAAGCGGCAGGGTCGGAACAGGAGAGCGCA
CGAGGGAGCTTCCAGGGGGAAACGCCTGGTATCTTTATAGTCCTGTCGGGTTTCGCCACCTCTGACTTGA
GCGTCGATTTTTGTGATGCTCGTCAGGGGGGCGGAGCCTATGGAAAAACGCCAGCAACGCGGCCTTTTTA
CGGTTCCTGGCCTTTTGCTGGCCTTTTGCTCACATGTTCTTTCCTGCGTTATCCCCTGATTCTGTGGATA
ACCGTATTACCGCCTTTGAGTGAGCTGATACCGCTCGCCGCAGCCGAACGACCGAGCGCAGCGAGTCAGT
GAGCGAGGAAGCGGAAGAGCGCCCAATACGCAAACCGCCTCTCCCCGCGCGTTGGCCGATTCATTAATGC
AGCTGGCACGACAGGTTTCCCGACTGGAAAGCGGGCAGTGAGCGCAACGCAATTAATGTGAGTTAGCTCA
CTCATTAGGCACCCCAGGCTTTACACTTTATGCTTCCGGCTCGTATGTTGTGTGGAATTGTGAGCGGATA
ACAATTTCACACAGGAAACAGCTATGACCATGATTACGCCAAGCTTGCATGCCTGCAGGTCGATCGACTC
TAGAGGATCAGAAAATTATCGCCATAAAAGACAGAATAAGTCATCAGCGGTTGTTTCATTTCCTATATTT
TTTTTTTATTTTTTTATTTTTTAATAAGGGAAAATTTAACGTCTAAGGATACAGAAGATTGTTAGCACAT
TAAAGTAATAAAGGCTTAAGTAGTAAGTGCCTTAGCATGTTATTGTATTTCAAAGGACATAATCTAAAAT
AATAACAATATCATTTCTCACAAGTTATTCAATTTTCTTTTTTTTTTCTAATAATATCAAGAATGTATTA
TTTGTTTGACATAAGTCAACTAATTTATTTAATATGCTGGATTAATCTTGCAGACATGTAAATTAACAAG
TTTTAGTCAAATAACGTTGAAGTTTCAATGAACTCAAATAATTTCTCTTTTTTTTTATATAACCATAATC
TGATTTATATTTTCCGCAGGGATCAACTGAAGTTATGACATTTGGATTGGATCACTTATAACCTTGGTCG
CCAAATAATACAAAAATCAGCGTTATAAAACAAAGAAGGTTTTTGTTAAGAAATTAATCCTCTTTCTTGA
TAAGAAAGTTGAACCGAAATTGCAGATACTGATATATGAAAATAATACCCACAATTTTGGGAATAGCGCA
AGCCTCAATTTAAACAATAGGTGAGGACACATGATAATGACCTCAATGATTGTTAGAAGAAAAGAGCCTC
ATTACAAAATCGAAAAATGAATGGTTGGGTACAAGTTTCCAAAACATGGTAAAGTGGACTTTGCGTATGA
GACGTAAATAGAAAAAAACACTTGTTATATGTTTTCTAGAATTATTGTTGTCTCTTTATGGTTGGATGAT
GCAAAATAGTAATTTCGGTTAGTTGCTGTAAAACACCACGAGACAAATAGATATGGATATTTATTAAATC
AGGAAAAACGTAACTCTCGGCTACTGGATGGTTCAGTCACCCAACGATTACTGGGGAGAGAAAACAGGGC
AAAAGCAAAGCTTAAAGGAATCCGATTGTCATTCGGCAATGTGCAGCGAAACTAAAAACCGGATAATGGA
CCTGTTAATCGAAACATTGAAGATAAAGGAAGAGGAATCCTGGCATATCATCAATTGAATAAGTTGAATT
AATTATTTCAATCTCATTCTCACTTTCTGACTTATAGTCGCTTTGTTAAAGCTAGCGGATCCATGATGAA
CCGTGCGTACTCTTTAAGAAACAGCCGTGCCCCTACGGCCTCACAATTGTTAAACCCCCCTCCTCCCTCC
TCTTCCACTCGTAGTGGTCGTTTGTTTGCCCCCTTGAGTCATACCATGCGTATCAACCACGCTGCCACCT
TCACCCCTGACTTGGCTAAGCGTTTGGCTGTCTTGGTCAAGATGGAAAAGAACGTGATGCGCAGTATGGA
GGTCACCATCCGTGGCCGTCGTGATTGTGCTCGCCAACTTTCCTACTGGGGTGAGGACTGCGATGACGAT
ATCAGCGACGTCACCGACAAATTGGGTGTCTTGTTTTACGAGATGGCCGAGTTGGAGAACTACTTGATCG
ATCGTTATGACCAATACCGTATGACGTTGAAGTCCATCCGTAACATCGAGTCCTCTGTCCAACCCTCTCG
TGAGAAGAAGCAAAAGCTCTTGGATCAAATCTATGCTCTTAAGCATAAGGATCCTGAATCCCCTCGCTTG
GTCACCATGGAGCAAGAGCTTGTTCGTGAGGAGGCTGCCTGTTTGGTTGCCGAGGCTCAACTTTCCAACA
CCACCCGTGAAAAGTTCAAGCAAGCCATGACCTTCAACTTGGATGCCCTCCACGAGCATGCCGAGAAGCT
CAACCTCATTGCCACCTATGGCAGACATTTGTTGAACTTGATTGACGACACCCCCGTCACTCCCGGTGAG
GCTCGTCCTGCCTACGATGGTTATGAGACTTCCCGCCAAATCGTCATGGATGCTGAGCACGCCTTGAGCT
CTTGGGTTCCCAGCCAACCCGCCGTCAACTTTGTCAAGCCTCAAATCGAGGATGATGCCCAAAGTGACGC
TCGTTCCTGGAACGAGTATGAGGCTCAAGGTGAGCCCGTCCCCGTTGAGCAAGTCACCCACTTACAAGAC
GACGTTCAATCCGACACTAGCGAGATCATTGAGAACGAGCCTGGCATGCACCCTCATGTCCATGCTGAGC
GTATGTCTCGCATTGCTTCTGAGTCTAGCGATGCCGTTCCTCAGCAAACCGCCGTCCAGGTTGCTGGATC
CATGGTGAGCAAGGGCGAGGAGGATAACATGGCCATCATCAAGGAGTTCATGCGCTTCAAGGTGCACATG
GAGGGCTCCGTGAACGGCCACGAGTTCGAGATCGAGGGCGAGGGCGAGGGCCGCCCCTACGAGGGCACCC
AGACCGCCAAGCTGAAGGTGACCAAGGGTGGCCCCCTGCCCTTCGCCTGGGACATCCTGTCCCCTCAGTT
CATGTACGGCTCCAAGGCCTACGTGAAGCACCCCGCCGACATCCCCGACTACTTGAAGCTGTCCTTCCCC
GAGGGCTTCAAGTGGGAGCGCGTGATGAACTTCGAGGACGGCGGCGTGGTGACCGTGACCCAGGACTCCT
CCCTGCAGGACGGCGAGTTCATCTACAAGGTGAAGCTGCGCGGCACCAACTTCCCCTCCGACGGCCCCGT
AATGCAGAAGAAGACCATGGGCTGGGAGGCCTCCTCCGAGCGGATGTACCCCGAGGACGGCGCCCTGAAG
GGCGAGATCAAGCAGAGGCTGAAGCTGAAGGACGGCGGCCACTACGACGCTGAGGTCAAGACCACCTACA
AGGCCAAGAAGCCCGTGCAGCTGCCCGGCGCCTACAACGTCAACATCAAGTTGGACATCACCTCCCACAA
CGAGGACTACACCATCGTGGAACAGTACGAACGCGCCGAGGGCCGCCACTCCACCGGCGGCATGGACGAG
CTGTACAAGGGTAGATCTATGCTGCATGTCAATAAATGCCAATTATGCGAAACAAGACGTCCTTCTATTT
GCGAAAGCTGTTTAAAAAAGCAGCTTTATGATTTTTATCATAAACGTGATGAATTCTCTCGAGATATTGA
GTCAGAGCTTGAAAAGGTTGCTAAATTGAAATCAGAAAGTTTCTCTCTAAAAGGAAAGATTACCCAAAAA
GAGGAATTAACTTATCGACTACAGAACCTTGCTGCCTCTCTAAACGAAAAGAAATCGTTATCGTGTGACT
TGCATTCCCGCAAACAGCTTATAGAAGATGACTTGTCTAATCGCAAAAAATCAATTAATATCGCGAGTCA
AAAGTTAGCTGGCTTATCACATTCAACGAGTGACTATTTCTCTAAGGAATACCTTACAGCTTATCGCCGT
TCTGAGCTACTTCAAAATAAATTGCATGAGTATCAAAAGAAGCTGATAACAAGGGTTTTGGATATGTATC
AACTTCACTGGCAAAGGGATTTAGTGCTTAACACTCAGGGTTGCACTCAAAAATCTGCTCAAATGGGATC
AGAGTTTAACCCTGACTCCATAGATTCATCTCTTGCGTATAGACTTTCAAAATTATCAATGGGCAATTCG
AAATCCGACTTATCTCATAGTGACAATGAAACAGGACATTTTTATAGCAACTTTTTTTCTCAGGTGATGG
AGTTAAATGCCTCTGTGACTATTTCTGGCATTCCTGTATGTATCAGAAGTAAAGAGAAAATGTTTTTAAA
TCCTGATTGTGCTTTAACTTTATCCTTTATTTGTATATTTTTAGCTCAGTATACCAGTATTCCCTTACCA
TGCCCGCTTCAACTCCCTTCGCCTGATCAAAAACCCATGACTTCATTTTCATCGGAACAAATGTTGTATA
TAATGTATAACATAGTTTGGATTTCATGGAACTGTGGCATTTTTTCGTTTCCCCGTGGAATTACCCAATC
CCAGCTTTTTGAGTTAATGCAGTATACTGGTTTCTGGTTAGTTCAGCTACGTACCAAGCCGCTAACTTCT
CAAAAGCCAGATTGGCATTACAAGATGGGTATGGATTTTGACCTTTTTCACCGATTATACCTGGCGCGTC
TTCCAATTCCAATAAATTACTCCTCTCTTCGATCACGTTCCTCGTCTAAACCATATCAGCTTATTTCATG
AAGATCTGGCGCGCCACTTCTAAATAAGCGAATTTCTTATGATTTATGATTTTTATTATTAAATAAGTTA
TAAAAAAAATAAGTGTATACAAATTTTAAAGTGACTCTTAGGTTTTAAAACGAAAATTCTTATTCTTGAG
TAACTCTTTCCTGTAGGTCAGGTTGCTTTCTCAGGTATAGTATGAGGTCGCTCTTATTGACCACACCTCT
ACCGGCAGATCCGCTAGGGATAACAGGGTAATATACTAGTAAGATGATTCTTTTATCGTCGATAACGATG
AGGATGTAGACGATTATGATGAGAGTGATTAGCTTCTAAAATTTGGTGTTTTCAAACGCTATTTACAGTA
CAATCTGAAAAAATTGGATGAACATTGTAAATGGTAGGATACGAGTTCCAATTAATGTATTTTTTAAGTA
TTACACTTAGCTTATTAATTTTATATATACATTCTACCTCTGTGGGTTTAAAGACAACTCGTACACATAC
TCAAATTATTTATGAACATTATAATGCATATTCGTACTGTCTATTAAACATTTTTTTGACATTAAAAATT
TCGTTTACTAACGTAGAAAGCGCTGATAATTGAGGCTACTATTTTAATATCTAGAAACAAAGATTCATTA
ATTAATTAAGTAAGCTCCAGGATACTTGTATATTTCGTTAAAAAAGCGCAATTTCAACAATTCCTATGAA
CATCCATGATTTCATCACAAAATCAAACATATCAGGATTTAACGTGAATTATTTGCTTTCTTGTGATTTT
CATCTGATTTCTGGTCATTTACGTTACTGTAAACAAGCTTTTTAAAAAAAGGATTTTTTACGCAATATTA
TCGATATCCCAATCTGTAGTATAAAAAGTGCAACAGTGTTGAGTTTCCCGAAACCAGGCATTTTTGCGGT
AGGGTCTGAAACTTTCACGAAACCATTTCACAACAAAACTTCTTCAACAACATGTGTGCAAAGAAAATCG
TCGTCTTACCAGGAGACCATATTGGCCCTGAAATTGTTGCTTCTGCCTTGGAGGTTTTGAAAGTCGTTGA
GAAGAAGCGACCTGAGTTAAAACTCGAGTTTGAAGAACACAAGATTGGAGGTGCCTCTATTGATGCCTAT
GGAACCCCTTTGACTGACGAGACTGTGAAGGCTTGTTTGGAAGCTGACGGTGTTCTTTTGGGTGCCGTTG
GTGGTCCTGAATGGACCAACCCCAATTGTCGTCCTGAGCAAGGTTTATTGAAGCTTCGTAAGAGTATGGG
TGTTTGGGCCAACCTTCGACCTTGCAACTTTGCCAGCAAGTCTTTAGTCAAGTACAGCCCTTTGAAGCCT
GAAATCGTTGAAGGTGTCGATTTTTGTGTTGTACGAGAACTTACTGGAGGTTGTTACTTTGGTGAGCGCA
CTGAGGACAACGGATCGGGTTATGCTATGGACACTTGGCCTTACAGTTTGGAAGAAGTTTCTCGTATTGC
TCGTTTGGCGGCCGCGGGCCCAACACCAATGTTTATAACCAAGTTTTATCTTGTTTGTCTACATGGTATT
TTACATTCATCTACATACATCTTTCATTGGCTTTGTACATAGTTATCATTACAAGTCTAAAAAAATTCAC
TCTTTTCTTATTCAATGTCAATCCAAGAGAAAAGATTGTGGTAATGTTGTAGGAGCATGTTTAATAAATT
ACTATAGCAAATTACTTTTTATTCCCAAGGTGTTTATCTATAATAGTTAATATTTTAGTCGCTACATAAA
ATTTTACCAAAGAGTACTTGTATACTAATTCTAAATGCCTTCTGACATAAAACGCCTAGGAAAACAAACG
CAAACAAGGCATCGACTTTTTCAATAACCAACCAAAAAAATTTTACATTAGTCTTTTTTTAATGCTGAGA
AAGTCTTTGCTGATATGCCTTCCAACCAGCTTCTCTATATCTCTTGGCTTCGACAACAGGATTACGACCA
GCTCCATAGACTCCACGACCAACAATGATGATGTCGCTACCGCAGTTTACAATCACTTCTTCAGGAGTAC
GATATTGCTGTCCCAGCCCGTCTCCTTTAACATCCAAGCCGATACCAGGGGACATAGTTATGTAGTCGCT
TTGAAGGTTAGGAAATCGACGACCAGCTATAAAGCCAAAGCAAAAATCGGTATGCTTCTCAAACCATTCT
AAGGTTTTCTCTGTGTAGGAACCAGTAGCCAAAGAGCCTTTGGAAGACATTTCAGCCAAAAGCAAGAGAC
CACGTCCCAAAGGTAAACCAACTTCTTTGAGGCCTTGTATAATACCCTCGCCTGGCACTGTATGGCAATT
TGTGATATGAGCCCAAGAAGCAATTTTGTACACACCAGATGCATATTGTAGCTTGACGGTATTTCCAATG
TCTGCGAATTTGCGATCCTCAAAGATAAGAAAACGATGCTTTTTACCTAAGGCCACCAGTTTTTCTACCA
TATCCTGGTCGAAATCCTCGACAACGTCAATATGTGTCTTGATAACACAGACATAGGGTCCAATTTTATC
TACCAATTCTAAGATTTCGGATTTCTTCGTCAAATCGACCGCGACTGACAAGTTGCTTTGCTTTTCTTCC
ATCAAAGCCAACAATTCCTTGGCAATGGGATTTTTCATCCCCTCAGCTCTAGCTGAATAGCTTTGAAATA
CTCTAGCATCCATAACTTTGCTTTTAAACCTTTAATTTCGATCCAAGCAAAAAAGAGGTTCTTGGTAGGA
CAATACGGTAAGAAAACACGACATGTGCAGAGATGCCGACGAAGCATAGTTAAACTGGGATGGTAAAATC
AATTAAGAATTTATAAAGACAAAATTGTATAAGTCTCTAAAACATCTTAATTATACCTCACAGAACTATC
TAAAATATATTCACAAAGTGCAAACATTATCATGAAAAAGAACCATTTTAATTTAAAGCAAGGGCATTAA
GGCTTATTTACAGAATTTCTTACTTTTGTAAAGATTATAAGGCTGATTATCTTTTTCACCATGCCAAAAA
TTACACAAGATAGAATGGATGTTTGAAATTAAACGTGAGTATACAAACAAATACACTAGGTAAATCGAAA
CATTTTTTTCTCCATTAAGTAACAAATTCCTATTTAGAGAAAGAATGCTGAGTAGATTAAATAATCTATA
CAAACTTTTTTAACACAAATGCATACATATAGCCAGTGGGATTTGTAGCTAAGCTTGCGAATTCGAGTCT
AACTCCTTAACCACTCGGACATAGTGACTTATCTGACACTCATTGTAAATTAATATATATATAGGCATTT
TGTTTAGTTAAAGGTACTTAAGTAATTAGTATAAACGAACCAATTTTATAATCAGGAAGTTAAGTGAATG
GTAGCACATGTCGTAAAAATTGTGAATTTTTATTGAATAATATTTTAAATACAAGCCTTTCTAGACTAGG
TATACTCATAAACATATATGAGCAAAAGGATAGAGGAGATTACATTGCATCTTCTACAAATTTATTTATT
GCCCTTTACTGAAAAATTAAATAATGAGTACTAAATGATAAAAAGCGCTCAGTACAAGAAAGATTGCAAA
AATATTGCATTCTTCATGAATTAAAGTTGCATATAAGGCATATTGAAAGTAATAGTACTAAAACAGCAGT
TAGCGAAAATTAATAGAATTATATTCGCAAGACAATTGTGACATTAAATTAAAAAATTGTAGAATTTTTA
CTATCCTCTTTAACGCCATGAGCCTTTATAAAAAGGTTAAATTAGTTTTAACATTCTTTTTTTGAGTAAG
AGTTTACAATTTATCAAAACCTGTGTTATTATATTCATTAGTTTCAATTTATTAGCATCTAGAGAAAAAT
CAATTGGCAGTTACATTGTTGGAATTTATGAAGAAAAAGAATCTACAACGGAGAATAAGTTGCTGATCGC
TTTCCCTAAAATTGTATATTTTGCTGAGCTTATTTTGACATTTCGTTGAAGTTTTCTCTAATTCGCATTC
ATTTTAAGTAAAACAATGAGAAATAAAATTACAAAAAATACAAATTAAAATACAATTTTTAGCTATAATT
ATAGACGATGCCCTTGTATCCCATTCTGTCTCGCTTGCCCCTACTTTTTATCTTTTATATACCATAATGA
ACGCTGCCGCTACTAACCATACCCCGATTTTACATTTCGGACTCCCAAGGACGTACAAAATAGAAAACTA
TAGAAAAAAATAATCAGAAAATAGCATGTCATCTCTTTGTAAAACGCGTTTGCAAGAAGAAAGGAAACAA
TGGAGAAGAGATCATCCATTTGTATGTAAATTTTAGTAAACTTGAAGAAATCACTAACAACTTCTCTTAC
TTAGGGATTCTATGCAAAACCTTGTAAATCATCTGATGGAGGACTCGATTTAATGAATTGGAAGGTTGGG
CCCGCGGCCGCTTAGCTGAAACTTCCAACCCTCCTGCTCCCGTCACATTACTCGACAAAGCTAATGTTTT
GGCAACTTCTCGTCTTTGGCGCAAGACTGTAGCTAAGATTTTTAAGGAGGAATATCCTCACCTTACCTTA
AAAAACCAGCTCATTGACTCCGCAGCCATGCTTTTGGTCAAGAGCCCTCGTACACTTAACGGTGTTGTTT
TGACTGACAACTTGTTTGGTGACATTATTTCAGATGAGGCTTCTGTCATTCCTGGTAGCTTGGGCCTTTT
GCCTTCTGCCTCCCTTTCCGGTGTGGTAGGAAAATCAGAAGAAAAGGTTCATTGTTTGGTTGAGCCCATT
CACGGTAGCGCTCCCGAGCTCGAATTCACTGGCCGTCGTTTTACAACGTCGTGACTGGGAAAACCCTGGC
GTTACCCAACTTAATCGCCTTGCAGCACATCCCCCTTTCGCCAGCTGGCGTAATAGCGAAGAGGCCCGCA
CCGATCGCCCTTCCCAACAGTTGCGCAGCCTGAATGGCGAATGGCGCCTGATGCGGTATTTTCTCCTTAC
GCATCTGTGCGGTATTTCACACCGCATA
[95 nt withheld, positions 11369-11463]
T
[46 nt withheld, positions 11465-11510]
C
[141 nt withheld, positions 11512-11652]
CCTTTGACGTTGGAGTCCACGTTCTTT
[37 nt withheld, positions 11680-11716]
ACTCTATCTCGGGCTATTCTTTTGATTTATAAGGGATTTTGCCGATTTCGGTCTATTGGTTAAAAAATGA
GCTGATTTAACAAAAATTTAACGCGAATTTTAACAAAATATTAACGTTTACAATTTTATGGTGCACTCTC
AGTACAATCTGCTCTGATGCCGCATAGTTAAGCCAGCCCCGACACCCGCCAACACCCGCTGACGCGCCCT
GACGGGCTTGTCTGCTCCCGGCATCCGCTTACAGACAAGCTGTGACCGTCTCCGGGAGCTGCATGTGTCA
GAGGTTTTCACCGTCATCACCGAAACGCGCGAGACGAAAGGGCCTCGTGATACGCC
